Addgene plasmid #182631: pOME0339
Purpose: Orf 63 tagged
Depositing lab: Dirk Dittmer. Depositing organization: University of North Carolina at Chapel Hill.
Backbone
  Vector backbone: pDEST47
  Vector type: Mammalian Expression
Growth in bacteria
  Bacterial resistance: Ampicillin, 100 μg/mL
  Growth temperature: 37°C
  Growth strain: DH5alpha
  Copy number: High Copy
Gene/Insert
  Gene/Insert name: Orf 63 tagged
  Species: Other
  Insert size (bp): 3086
  Cloning method: Unknown
Terms and licenses: Academic/Nonprofit Terms; Industry Terms: Not Available to Industry
How to cite: pOME0339 was a gift from Dirk Dittmer (Addgene plasmid # 182631 ; http://n2t.net/addgene:182631 ; RRID:Addgene_182631)
