[The description below was written by a language model from this plasmid's Addgene catalogue record and pLannotate feature annotations shown in this document.]
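Description:
pOME0339 is a mammalian expression plasmid built on the Gateway destination vector pDEST47 and carrying an epitope-tagged copy of ORF63. The catalogue lists the insert species only as "Other", but the annotation matches the coding sequence to the inner tegument protein of Kaposi's sarcoma-associated herpesvirus (human herpesvirus 8). By homology, this protein is thought to act in capsid transport and cytoplasmic secondary envelopment during viral egress. In bacteria the plasmid replicates from a high-copy ColE1/pUC-type origin and is selected with ampicillin through the β-lactamase gene. An f1 origin is also present. For selection in mammalian cells, an SV40 early promoter drives a neomycin phosphotransferase cassette ending in an SV40 polyadenylation signal.

The expression unit uses the human CMV immediate-early enhancer and promoter, followed by a T7 promoter that would allow in vitro transcription. The ORF63 coding sequence lies between attB1 and attB2 sites, which indicates insertion by Gateway recombination even though the cloning method is recorded as unknown. ORF63 is followed directly by a 3xFLAG tag at its C-terminus, which can be used for antibody detection or immunoprecipitation. Between the FLAG tag and attB2 the annotation shows a residual ccdB fragment. Downstream of attB2 sit the Cycle 3 GFP coding sequence native to pDEST47 and the bovine growth hormone polyadenylation signal. The record does not say whether GFP is translated in frame with ORF63-3xFLAG or whether a stop codon follows the tag, so a GFP fusion should not be assumed. The stated purpose is limited to tagged ORF63, consistent with expressing this viral protein in transfected mammalian cells.
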