Features (pLannotate 1.2.2; 25 found; start..end, strand, type, name):
     28..80      -  misc_feature   bom (fragment): basis of mobility region from pBR322
    235..614     +  enhancer       CMV enhancer: human cytomegalovirus immediate early enhancer
    615..818     +  promoter       CMV promoter: human cytomegalovirus (CMV) immediate early promoter
    814..847     +  LTR            5' LTR (truncated) (fragment): truncated 5' long terminal repeat (LTR) from HIV-1
    863..881     +  promoter       T7 promoter: promoter for bacteriophage T7 RNA polymerase
    914..938     +  protein_bind   attB1: mutant version of attB; recombination site for the Gateway® BP reaction BP Clonase™
    983..3766    +  CDS            ORF63: ITP_HHV8P - Protein inferred from homology: Swiss-Prot protein existence level 3. Plays an essential role in cytoplasmic secondary envelopment during viral egress. Interacts with the capsid via the large tegument protein/LTP and participates in its transport to the host trans-Golgi network (TGN) where secondary envelopment occurs. Modulates tegumentation and capsid accumulation at the viral assembly complex. From Human herpesvirus 8 type P (isolate GK18) (HHV-8) (Kaposi's sarcoma-associated herpesvirus).
   3767..3832    +  CDS            3xFLAG: three tandem FLAG® epitope tags, followed by an enterokinase cleavage site
   3842..4063    +  CDS            ccdB (fragment): CcdB, a bacterial toxin that poisons DNA gyrase; ccdB; Plasmids containing the ccdB gene cannot be propagated in standard E. coli strains.
   4133..4157    -  protein_bind   attB2: mutant version of attB; recombination site for the Gateway® BP reaction BP Clonase™
   4168..4887    +  CDS            Cycle 3 GFP: Cycle 3 GFP (Crameri et al., 1996) mammalian codon-optimized
   4915..5139    +  polyA_signal   bGH poly(A) signal: bovine growth hormone polyadenylation signal
   5143..5164    +  promoter       SV40 promoter (fragment): SV40 enhancer and early promoter
   5185..5613    +  rep_origin     f1 ori (sequence partly withheld): f1 bacteriophage origin of replication; arrow indicates direction of (+) strand synthesis
   5627..5956    +  promoter       SV40 promoter: SV40 enhancer and early promoter
   6023..6814    +  CDS            neo: KKA2_KLEPN - Also known as kan, nptII. Experimental evidence at protein level: Swiss-Prot protein existence level 1. Resistance to kanamycin, neomycin, paromomycin, ribostamycin, butirosin and gentamicin B. From Klebsiella pneumoniae.
   6840..6998    +  CDS            ble (fragment): BLE_KLEPN - Experimental evidence at protein level: Swiss-Prot protein existence level 1. Binding protein with a strong affinity to the bleomycin family of antibiotics. Binds to CL990; an antimitotic-antibiotic compound. From Klebsiella pneumoniae.
   6993..7114    +  polyA_signal   SV40 poly(A) signal: SV40 polyadenylation signal
   7187..7203    -  protein_bind   lac operator: The lac repressor binds to the lac operator to inhibit transcription in E. coli. This inhibition can be relieved by adding lactose or isopropyl-β-D-thiogalactopyranoside (IPTG). lac repressor encoded by lacI
   7211..7241    -  promoter       lac promoter: promoter for the E. coli lac operon
   7256..7277    -  protein_bind   CAP binding site: CAP binding activates transcription in the presence of cAMP. E. coli catabolite activator protein
   7290..7382    -  CDS            lacI (fragment): lac repressor; lacI; The lac repressor binds to the lac operator to inhibit transcription in E. coli. This inhibition can be relieved by adding lactose or isopropyl-β-D-thiogalactopyranoside (IPTG).
   7565..8153    -  rep_origin     ori: high-copy-number ColE1/pMB1/pBR322/pUC origin of replication
   8324..9184    -  CDS            AmpR: β-lactamase; bla; confers resistance to ampicillin, carbenicillin, and related antibiotics
   9185..9289    -  promoter       AmpR promoter: bla
>Addgene plasmid #182631 | pOME0339 | addgene full sequence | sequence record 359443 | Addgene NGS Result
GACGGATCGGGAGATCTCCCGATCCCCTATGGTGCACTCTCAGTACAATCTGCTCTGATGCCGCATAGTT
AAGCCAGTATCTGCTCCCTGCTTGTGTGTTGGAGGTCGCTGAGTAGTGCGCGAGCAAAATTTAAGCTACA
ACAAGGCAAGGCTTGACCGACAATTGCATGAAGAATCTGCTTAGGGTTAGGCGTTTTGCGCTGCTTCGCG
ATGTACGGGCCAGATATACGCGTTGACATTGATTATTGACTAGTTATTAATAGTAATCAATTACGGGGTC
ATTAGTTCATAGCCCATATATGGAGTTCCGCGTTACATAACTTACGGTAAATGGCCCGCCTGGCTGACCG
CCCAACGACCCCCGCCCATTGACGTCAATAATGACGTATGTTCCCATAGTAACGCCAATAGGGACTTTCC
ATTGACGTCAATGGGTGGAGTATTTACGGTAAACTGCCCACTTGGCAGTACATCAAGTGTATCATATGCC
AAGTACGCCCCCTATTGACGTCAATGACGGTAAATGGCCCGCCTGGCATTATGCCCAGTACATGACCTTA
TGGGACTTTCCTACTTGGCAGTACATCTACGTATTAGTCATCGCTATTACCATGGTGATGCGGTTTTGGC
AGTACATCAATGGGCGTGGATAGCGGTTTGACTCACGGGGATTTCCAAGTCTCCACCCCATTGACGTCAA
TGGGAGTTTGTTTTGGCACCAAAATCAACGGGACTTTCCAAAATGTCGTAACAACTCCGCCCCATTGACG
CAAATGGGCGGTAGGCGTGTACGGTGGGAGGTCTATATAAGCAGAGCTCTCTGGCTAACTAGAGAACCCA
CTGCTTACTGGCTTATCGAAATTAATACGACTCACTATAGGGAGACCCAAGCTGGCTAGTTAAGCTTGAT
CAAACAAGTTTGTACAAAAAAGCAGGCTCTTTAAAGGAACCAATTCAGTCGACTGGATCCGGTACCGCCA
CCATGGACGGCACAGACGCTCTTGAAAAGCTTACCAAAGGCCTGAGTGGGGGAGGCGGGAGCCTTCACCA
GACAAAGCTGTTGATGGAATTTCAACTCCGAGGACTGCCGGTGCCTGCCCTCTTAAACAGCAGCACAACA
GAGCAGTTTTTAAATACTGTTGCCCAACTGCCGACGGACCTATCAAAATTTATACGCGACTATCGCGTGT
TCGCACTGGTTCGCGCGGCGTATTTTTTAGAACCCCCTTCTAGCATCGACCCCCTTGAGGCAGCGCGCGC
TCTTGGACGCCTGGTTGATATATTATCATCACAACCACCGCAGAACACCGCACCGGCGCAGCCACCCACC
TCCGACGACACCCTGAATAACTGTACATTGCTCAAACTACTAGCCCACTACGCGGATCAGATAGCAGGTT
TCAAAACCCCCGCTCTCCCTCCCGTGCCACCTGGAATCATCGGCCTGTTCACATGCGTGGAACAGATGTA
CCACGCATGTTTTCAGAAATACTGGGCAGCTGCACTACCCCCAATGTGGATACTGACATACGACCCTCCC
ACTTCTCCGTTACAGGACTGGCTTATAGTCGCCTATGGTAACAAGGAAGGACTGCTACTCCCCTCTGGCA
TACCCTCGGAGGAGGTGTTAGCCAAAACATTAGTAACAGAACACCACGAGTTGTTCGTATCGCGGTCGAA
TTCGACCGAGACCGCCGTCACCATGCCCGTATCCAAAGAACGCGCCCTCGCCATCTACCGGGTGTTCGCC
AAGGGTGAGGTGGTGGCGGAAAATACTCCCATTCTTGCCTTCACCGACGTGGAACTATCCACACTCAAAC
CCCACTATCTGTTCATCTATGATTTTATCATAGAGGCATTATGCAAGAGCTACACATACTCATGCACGCA
GGCCCGCCTGGAATCCTTTTTGAGCCGAGGTATAGACTTCATGACTGACCTAGGTCAGTACCTAGATACC
GCTACTAGCGGCAAGCAGCAGCTGACGCACAGCCAAATAAAGGAAATCAAATACAGGCTGCTAAGCTGCG
GTCTCTCGGCTTCCGCGTGTGATGTTTTCAGAACTGTGATCATGACCCTCCCATATCGACCGACCCCCAA
CCTCGCTAACCTGTCCACGTTTATGGGGATGGTTCACCAACTGACCATGTTCGGACACTATTTCTACCGG
TGCCTGGGCAGCTACAGTCCCACCGGCTTGGCCTTCACAGAATTGCAAAAGATACTGACACGCGCCAGCG
CGGAGCAAACGGAACGTAACCCGTGGAGACATCCGGGTATCTCGGACATTCCACTGCGTTGGAAAATATC
GCGTGCTCTAGCATTCTTCGTCACTCCGGCCCCCATAAACACTTTGCAGCGCGTGTACGCCGCGCTGCCC
TCGCAACTCATGCGGGCCATCTTCGAGATCTCGGTCAAGACCACATGGGGAGGCGCCGTACCGGCAAACC
TGGCGCGCGACATTGACACAGGACCGAACACACAACATATCTCCTCCACACCACCGCCCACCCTCAAGGA
TGTTGAGACATACTGTCAAGGTCTGCGGGTGGGAGACACGGAGTACGATGAGGACATTGTGAGAAGCCCG
CTCTTTGCAGACGCGTTTACCAAGAGTCACTTGTTGCCTATACTGCGCGAGGTTCTGGAAAACCGCCTGC
AGAAAAACAGAGCTCTGTTTCAGATAAGATGGCTGATAATATTTGCTGCCGAGGCGGCAACCGGGCTCAT
CCCTGCCAGGCGCCCGCTAGCCAGAGCCTACTTCCACATCATGGACATTCTGGAGGAGAGACATTCCCAA
GACGCCCTATACAACCTTTTGGACTGTATCCAGGAGCTCTTCACCCACATCAGGCAGGCTGTTCCAGACG
CACAGTGTCCGCACGCCTTTCTACAGTCCCTGTTCGTCTTTCAATTCCGCCCTTTCGTACTCAAACACCA
GCAGGGTGTAACCTTGTTTCTAGATGGCTTGCAGACATCCCTCCCCCCGGTGATAAGTCTGGCCAACCTT
GGAGACAAGCTGTGTCGTCTCGAGTTCGAGTACGACAGCGAGGGCGACTTCGTGCGCGTGCCAGTTGCAC
CGCCAGAACAACCACCGCACGTACATCTGTCGCATTTCAAGAAGACAATACAGACCATCGAACAGGCCAC
CAGGGAGGCCACCGTAGCCATGACAACAATCGCAAAGCCAATATACCCCGCCTACATCCGGTTACTGCAG
CGGCTAGAATATCTTAACAGACTCAACCACCACATTCTCAGGATTCCCTTCCCACAGGACGCCCTTTCTG
AACTCCAGGAAACCTACCTGGCGGCGTTTGCACGGTTGACAAAATTGGCAGCGGACGCAGCAAACACTTG
TAGCTACTCCCTCACCAAGTACTTTGGAGTTTTATTCCAACACCAGCTGGTCCCCACGGCCATCGTTAAA
AAACTGCTACATTTCGACGAGGCTAAAGATACCACAGAAGCCTTTTTACAGAGCCTGGCACAACCCGTAG
TGCAGGGACAACGGCAGGGGGCGGCTGGCGGGTCGGGTGTCCTGACGCAGAAAGAACTTGAGCTCTTGAA
CAAAATAAACCCACAGTTTACAGACGCTCAGGCTAACATTCCTCCATCTATTAAACGTTCATATTCAAAT
AAATATGACGTCCCTGAGGTCTCAGTCGACTGGGAAACGTACTCCCGGTCTGCCTTCGAGGCACCGGACG
ACGAACTCCGTTTTGTCCCACTGACGCTGGCAGGCCTCCGGAAACTGTTTGTCGAAGACTACAAAGACCA
TGACGGTGATTATAAAGATCATGATATCGATTACAAGGATGACGATGACAAGTAGTAACCCGGGCGACGG
ATGGTGATCCCCCTGGCCAGTGCACGTCTGCTGTCAGATAAAGTCCCCCGTGAACTTTACCCGGTGGTGC
ATATCGGGGATGAAAGCTGGCGCATGATGACCACCGATATGGCCAGTGTGCCGGTCTCCGTTATCGGGGA
AGAAGTGGCTGATCTCAGCCACCGCGAAAATGACATCAAAAACGCCATTAACCTGATGTTCTGGGGAATA
TAAATGTCAGGCTCCCTTATACACAGCCAGTCTGCAGGTCGACGAATTCGCGGCCGCACTCGAGATATCT
AGACCCAGCTTTCTTGTACAAAGTGGTTCGATCTAGAATGGCTAGCAAAGGAGAAGAACTTTTCACTGGA
GTTGTCCCAATTCTTGTTGAATTAGATGGTGATGTTAATGGGCACAAATTTTCTGTCAGTGGAGAGGGTG
AAGGTGATGCTACATACGGAAAGCTTACCCTTAAATTTATTTGCACTACTGGAAAACTACCTGTTCCATG
GCCAACACTTGTCACTACTTTCTCTTATGGTGTTCAATGCTTTTCCCGTTATCCGGATCATATGAAACGG
CATGACTTTTTCAAGAGTGCCATGCCCGAAGGTTATGTACAGGAACGCACTATATCTTTCAAAGATGACG
GGAACTACAAGACGCGTGCTGAAGTCAAGTTTGAAGGTGATACCCTTGTTAATCGTATCGAGTTAAAAGG
TATTGATTTTAAAGAAGATGGAAACATTCTCGGACACAAACTCGAGTACAACTATAACTCACACAATGTA
TACATCACGGCAGACAAACAAAAGAATGGAATCAAAGCTAACTTCAAAATTCGCCACAACATTGAAGATG
GATCCGTTCAACTAGCAGACCATTATCAACAAAATACTCCAATTGGCGATGGCCCTGTCCTTTTACCAGA
CAACCATTACCTGTCGACACAATCTGCCCTTTCGAAAGATCCCAACGAAAAGCGTGACCACATGGTCCTT
CTTGAGTTTGTAACTGCTGCTGGGATTACACATGGCATGGATGAGCTCTACAAATAATGAATTAAACCCG
CTGATCAGCCTCGACTGTGCCTTCTAGTTGCCAGCCATCTGTTGTTTGCCCCTCCCCCGTGCCTTCCTTG
ACCCTGGAAGGTGCCACTCCCACTGTCCTTTCCTAATAAAATGAGGAAATTGCATCGCATTGTCTGAGTA
GGTGTCATTCTATTCTGGGGGGTGGGGTGGGGCAGGACAGCAAGGGGGAGGATTGGGAAGACAATAGCAG
GCATGCTGGGGATGCGGTGGGCTCTATGGCTTCTGAGGCGGAAAGAACCAGCTGGGGCTCTAGGGGGTAT
CCCC
[124 nt withheld, positions 5185-5308]
C
[91 nt withheld, positions 5310-5400]
A
[49 nt withheld, positions 5402-5450]
CCTTTGACGTTGGAGTCCACGTTCTTT
[37 nt withheld, positions 5478-5514]
ACCCTATCTCGGTCTATTCTTTTGATTTATAAGGGATTTTGCCGATTTCGGCCTATTGGTTAAAAAATGA
GCTGATTTAACAAAAATTTAACGCGAATTAATTCTGTGGAATGTGTGTCAGTTAGGGTGTGGAAAGTCCC
CAGGCTCCCCAGCAGGCAGAAGTATGCAAAGCATGCATCTCAATTAGTCAGCAACCAGGTGTGGAAAGTC
CCCAGGCTCCCCAGCAGGCAGAAGTATGCAAAGCATGCATCTCAATTAGTCAGCAACCATAGTCCCGCCC
CTAACTCCGCCCATCCCGCCCCTAACTCCGCCCAGTTCCGCCCATTCTCCGCCCCATGGCTGACTAATTT
TTTTTATTTATGCAGAGGCCGAGGCCGCCTCTGCCTCTGAGCTATTCCAGAAGTAGTGAGGAGGCTTTTT
TGGAGGCCTAGGCTTTTGCAAAAAGCTCCCGGGAGCTTGTATATCCATTTTCGGATCTGATCAAGAGACA
GGATGAGGATCGTTTCGCATGATTGAACAAGATGGATTGCACGCAGGTTCTCCGGCCGCTTGGGTGGAGA
GGCTATTCGGCTATGACTGGGCACAACAGACAATCGGCTGCTCTGATGCCGCCGTGTTCCGGCTGTCAGC
GCAGGGGCGCCCGGTTCTTTTTGTCAAGACCGACCTGTCCGGTGCCCTGAATGAACTGCAGGACGAGGCA
GCGCGGCTATCGTGGCTGGCCACGACGGGCGTTCCTTGCGCAGCTGTGCTCGACGTTGTCACTGAAGCGG
GAAGGGACTGGCTGCTATTGGGCGAAGTGCCGGGGCAGGATCTCCTGTCATCTCACCTTGCTCCTGCCGA
GAAAGTATCCATCATGGCTGATGCAATGCGGCGGCTGCATACGCTTGATCCGGCTACCTGCCCATTCGAC
CACCAAGCGAAACATCGCATCGAGCGAGCACGTACTCGGATGGAAGCCGGTCTTGTCGATCAGGATGATC
TGGACGAAGAGCATCAGGGGCTCGCGCCAGCCGAACTGTTCGCCAGGCTCAAGGCGCGCATGCCCGACGG
CGAGGATCTCGTCGTGACCCATGGCGATGCCTGCTTGCCGAATATCATGGTGGAAAATGGCCGCTTTTCT
GGATTCATCGACTGTGGCCGGCTGGGTGTGGCGGACCGCTATCAGGACATAGCGTTGGCTACCCGTGATA
TTGCTGAAGAGCTTGGCGGCGAATGGGCTGACCGCTTCCTCGTGCTTTACGGTATCGCCGCTCCCGATTC
GCAGCGCATCGCCTTCTATCGCCTTCTTGACGAGTTCTTCTGAGCGGGACTCTGGGGTTCGCGAAATGAC
CGACCAAGCGACGCCCAACCTGCCATCACGAGATTTCGATTCCACCGCCGCCTTCTATGAAAGGTTGGGC
TTCGGAATCGTTTTCCGGGACGCCGGCTGGATGATCCTCCAGCGCGGGGATCTCATGCTGGAGTTCTTCG
CCCACCCCAACTTGTTTATTGCAGCTTATAATGGTTACAAATAAAGCAATAGCATCACAAATTTCACAAA
TAAAGCATTTTTTTCACTGCATTCTAGTTGTGGTTTGTCCAAACTCATCAATGTATCTTATCATGTCTGT
ATACCGTCGACCTCTAGCTAGAGCTTGGCGTAATCATGGTCATAGCTGTTTCCTGTGTGAAATTGTTATC
CGCTCACAATTCCACACAACATACGAGCCGGAAGCATAAAGTGTAAAGCCTGGGGTGCCTAATGAGTGAG
CTAACTCACATTAATTGCGTTGCGCTCACTGCCCGCTTTCCAGTCGGGAAACCTGTCGTGCCAGCTGCAT
TAATGAATCGGCCAACGCGCGGGGAGAGGCGGTTTGCGTATTGGGCGCTCTTCCGCTTCCTCGCTCACTG
ACTCGCTGCGCTCGGTCGTTCGGCTGCGGCGAGCGGTATCAGCTCACTCAAAGGCGGTAATACGGTTATC
CACAGAATCAGGGGATAACGCAGGAAAGAACATGTGAGCAAAAGGCCAGCAAAAGGCCAGGAACCGTAAA
AAGGCCGCGTTGCTGGCGTTTTTCCATAGGCTCCGCCCCCCTGACGAGCATCACAAAAATCGACGCTCAA
GTCAGAGGTGGCGAAACCCGACAGGACTATAAAGATACCAGGCGTTTCCCCCTGGAAGCTCCCTCGTGCG
CTCTCCTGTTCCGACCCTGCCGCTTACCGGATACCTGTCCGCCTTTCTCCCTTCGGGAAGCGTGGCGCTT
TCTCATAGCTCACGCTGTAGGTATCTCAGTTCGGTGTAGGTCGTTCGCTCCAAGCTGGGCTGTGTGCACG
AACCCCCCGTTCAGCCCGACCGCTGCGCCTTATCCGGTAACTATCGTCTTGAGTCCAACCCGGTAAGACA
CGACTTATCGCCACTGGCAGCAGCCACTGGTAACAGGATTAGCAGAGCGAGGTATGTAGGCGGTGCTACA
GAGTTCTTGAAGTGGTGGCCTAACTACGGCTACACTAGAAGAACAGTATTTGGTATCTGCGCTCTGCTGA
AGCCAGTTACCTTCGGAAAAAGAGTTGGTAGCTCTTGATCCGGCAAACAAACCACCGCTGGTAGCGGTGG
TTTTTTTGTTTGCAAGCAGCAGATTACGCGCAGAAAAAAAGGATCTCAAGAAGATCCTTTGATCTTTTCT
ACGGGGTCTGACGCTCAGTGGAACGAAAACTCACGTTAAGGGATTTTGGTCATGAGATTATCAAAAAGGA
TCTTCACCTAGATCCTTTTAAATTAAAAATGAAGTTTTAAATCAATCTAAAGTATATATGAGTAAACTTG
GTCTGACAGTTACCAATGCTTAATCAGTGAGGCACCTATCTCAGCGATCTGTCTATTTCGTTCATCCATA
GTTGCCTGACTCCCCGTCGTGTAGATAACTACGATACGGGAGGGCTTACCATCTGGCCCCAGTGCTGCAA
TGATACCGCGAGACCCACGCTCACCGGCTCCAGATTTATCAGCAATAAACCAGCCAGCCGGAAGGGCCGA
GCGCAGAAGTGGTCCTGCAACTTTATCCGCCTCCATCCAGTCTATTAATTGTTGCCGGGAAGCTAGAGTA
AGTAGTTCGCCAGTTAATAGTTTGCGCAACGTTGTTGCCATTGCTACAGGCATCGTGGTGTCACGCTCGT
CGTTTGGTATGGCTTCATTCAGCTCCGGTTCCCAACGATCAAGGCGAGTTACATGATCCCCCATGTTGTG
CAAAAAAGCGGTTAGCTCCTTCGGTCCTCCGATCGTTGTCAGAAGTAAGTTGGCCGCAGTGTTATCACTC
ATGGTTATGGCAGCACTGCATAATTCTCTTACTGTCATGCCATCCGTAAGATGCTTTTCTGTGACTGGTG
AGTACTCAACCAAGTCATTCTGAGAATAGTGTATGCGGCGACCGAGTTGCTCTTGCCCGGCGTCAATACG
GGATAATACCGCGCCACATAGCAGAACTTTAAAAGTGCTCATCATTGGAAAACGTTCTTCGGGGCGAAAA
CTCTCAAGGATCTTACCGCTGTTGAGATCCAGTTCGATGTAACCCACTCGTGCACCCAACTGATCTTCAG
CATCTTTTACTTTCACCAGCGTTTCTGGGTGAGCAAAAACAGGAAGGCAAAATGCCGCAAAAAAGGGAAT
AAGGGCGACACGGAAATGTTGAATACTCATACTCTTCCTTTTTCAATATTATTGAAGCATTTATCAGGGT
TATTGTCTCATGAGCGGATACATATTTGAATGTATTTAGAAAAATAAACAAATAGGGGTTCCGCGCACAT
TTCCCCGAAAAGTGCCACCTGACGTC
