>Addgene plasmid #182631 | pOME0339 | depositor partial sequence | sequence record 353552 | Insert
TTGTACAAAAAAGCAGGCTCTTTAAAGGAACCAATTCAGTCGACTGATCCGGTACCGCCACCATGGACGG
CACAGACGCTCTTGAAAAGCTTACCAAAGGCCTGAGTGGGGGAGGCGGGAGCCTTCACCAGACAAAGCTG
TTGATGGAATTTCAACTCCGAGGACTGCCGGTGCCTGCCCTCTTAAACAGCAGCACAACAGAGCAGTTTT
TAAATACTGTTGCCCAACTGCCGACGGACCTATCAAAATTTATACGCGACTATCGCGTGTTCGCACTGGT
TCGCGCGGCGTATTTTTTAGAACCCCCTTCTAGCATCGACCCCCTTGAGGCAGCGCGCGCTCTTGGACGC
CTGGTTGATATATTATCATCACAACCACCGCAGAACACCGCACCGGCGCAGCCACCCACCTCCGACGACA
CCCTGAATAACTGTACATTGCTCAAACTACTAGCCCACTACGCGGATCAGATAGCAGGTTTCAAAACCCC
CGCTCTCCCTCCCGTGCCACCTGGAATCATCGGCCTGTTCACATGCGTGGAACAGATGTACCACGCATGT
TTTCAGAAATACTGGGCAGCTGCACTACCCCCAATGTGGATACTGACATACGACCCTCCCACTTCTCCGT
TACAGGACTGGCTTATAGTCGCCTATGGTAACAAGGAAGGACTGCTACTCCCCTCTGGCATACCCTCGGA
GGAGGTGTTAGCCAAAACATTAGTAACAGAACACCACGAGTTGTTCGTATCGCGGTCGAATTCGACCGAG
ACCGCCGTCACCATGCCCGTATCCAAAGAACGCGCCCTCGCCATCTACCGGGTGTTCGCCAAGGGTGAGG
TGGTGGCGGAAAATACTCCCATTCTTGCCTTCACCGACGTGGAACTATCCACACTCAAACCCCACTATCT
GTTCATCTATGATTTTATCATAGAGGCATTATGCAAGAGCTACACATACTCATGCACGCAGGCCCGCCTG
GAATCCTTTTTGAGCCGAGGTATAGACTTCATGACTGACCTAGGTCAGTACCTAGATACCGCTACTAGCG
GCAAGCAGCAGCTGACGCACAGCCAAATAAAGGAAATCAAATACAGGCTGCTAAGCTGCGGTCTCTCGGC
TTCCGCGTGTGATGTTTTCAGAACTGTGATCATGACCCTCCCATATCGACCGACCCCCAACCTCGCTAAC
CTGTCCACGTTTATGGGGATGGTTCACCAACTGACCATGTTCGGACACTATTTCTACCGGTGCCTGGGCA
GCTACAGTCCCACCGGCTTGGCCTTCACAGAATTGCAAAAGATACTGACACGCGCCAGCGCGGAGCAAAC
GGAACGTAACCCGTGGAGACATCCGGGTATCTCGGACATTCCACTGCGTTGGAAAATATCGCGTGCTCTA
GCATTCTTCGTCACTCCGGCCCCCATAAACACTTTGCAGCGCGTGTACGCCGCGCTGCCCTCGCAACTCA
TGCGGGCCATCTTCGAGATCTCGGTCAAGACCACATGGGGAGGCGCCGTACCGGCAAACCTGGCGCGCGA
CATTGACACAGGACCGAACACACAACATATCTCCTCCACACCACCGCCCACCCTCAAGGATGTTGAGACA
TACTGTCAAGGTCTGCGGGTGGGAGACACGGAGTACGATGAGGACATTGTGAGAAGCCCGCTCTTTGCAG
ACGCGTTTACCAAGAGTCACTTGTTGCCTATACTGCGCGAGGTTCTGGAAAACCGCCTGCAGAAAAACAG
AGCTCTGTTTCAGATAAGATGGCTGATAATATTTGCTGCCGAGGCGGCAACCGGGCTCATCCCTGCCAGG
CGCCCGCTAGCCAGAGCCTACTTCCACATCATGGACATTCTGGAGGAGAGACATTCCCAAGACGCCCTAT
ACAACCTTTTGGACTGTATCCAGGAGCTCTTCACCCACATCAGGCAGGCTGTTCCAGACGCACAGTGTCC
GCACGCCTTTCTACAGTCCCTGTTCGTCTTTCAATTCCGCCCTTTCGTACTCAAACACCAGCAGGGTGTA
ACCTTGTTTCTAGATGGCTTGCAGACATCCCTCCCCCCGGTGATAAGTCTGGCCAACCTTGGAGACAAGC
TGTGTCGTCTCGAGTTCGAGTACGACAGCGAGGGCGACTTCGTGCGCGTGCCAGTTGCACCGCCAGAACA
ACCACCGCACGTACATCTGTCGCATTTCAAGAAGACAATACAGACCATCGAACAGGCCACCAGGGAGGCC
ACCGTAGCCATGACAACAATCGCAAAGCCAATATACCCCGCCTACATCCGGTTACTGCAGCGGCTAGAAT
ATCTTAACAGACTCAACCACCACATTCTCAGGATTCCCTTCCCACAGGACGCCCTTTCTGAACTCCAGGA
AACCTACCTGGCGGCGTTTGCACGGTTGACAAAATTGGCAGCGGACGCAGCAAACACTTGTAGCTACTCC
CTCACCAAGTACTTTGGAGTTTTATTCCAACACCAGCTGGTCCCCACGGCCATCGTTAAAAAACTGCTAC
ATTTCGACGAGGCTAAAGATACCACAGAAGCCTTTTTACAGAGCCTGGCACAACCCGTAGTGCAGGGACA
ACGGCAGGGGGCGGCTGGCGGGTCGGGTGTCCTGACGCAGAAAGAACTTGAGCTCTTGAACAAAATAAAC
CCACAGTTTACAGACGCTCAGGCTAACATTCCTCCATCTATTAAACGTTCATATTCAAATAAATATGACG
TCCCTGAGGTCTCAGTCGACTGGGAAACGTACTCCCGGTCTGCCTTCGAGGCACCGGACGACGAACTCCG
TTTTGTCCCACTGACGCTGGCAGGCCTCCGGAAACTGTTTGTCGAAGACTACAAAGACCATGACGGTGAT
TATAAAGATCATGATATCGATTACAAGGATGACGATGACAAGTAGTAACCCGGGCGACGGATGGTGATCC
CCCTGGCCAGTGCACGTCTGCTGTCAGATAAAGTCCCCCGTGAACTTTACCCGGTGGTGCATATCGGGGA
TGAAAGCTGGCGCATGATGACCACCGATATGGCCAGTGTGCCGGTCTCGGGCGACGGATGGTGATCCCCC
TGGCCA
